>Addgene plasmid #70692 | pRL1383a | depositor full sequence | sequence record 126476 | pRL1383a sequence 8958 bps
TCCTGGCCGCCACATGAGGCATGTTCCGCGTCCTTGCAATACTGTGTTTACATACAGTCTATCGCTTAGC
GGAAAGTTCTTTTACCCTCAGCCGAAATGCCTGCCGTTGCTAGACATTGCCAGCCAGTGCCCGTCACTCC
CGTACTAACTGTCACGAACCCCTGCAATAACTGTCACGCCCCCCTGCAATAACTGTCACGAACCCCTGCA
ATAACTGTCACGCCCCCAAACCTGCAAACCCAGCAGGGGCGGGGGCTGGCGGGGTGTTGGAAAAATCCAT
CCATGATTATCTAAGAATAATCCACTAGGCGCGGTTATCAGCGCCCTTGTGGGGCGCTGCTGCCCTTGCC
CAATATGCCCGGCCAGAGGCCGGATAGCTGGTCTATTCGCTGCGCTAGGCTACACACCGCCCCACCGCTG
CGCGGCAGGGGGAAAGGCGGGCAAAGCCCGCTAAACCCCACACCAAACCCCGCAGAAATACGCTGGAGCG
CTTTTAGCCGCTTTAGCGGCCTTTCCCCCTACCCGAAGGGTGGGGGCGCGTGTGCAGCCCCGCAGGGCCT
GTCTCGGTCGATCATTCAGCCCGGCTCATCCTTCTGGCGTGGCGGCAGACCGAACAAGGCGCGGTCGTGG
TCGCGTTCAAGGTACGCATCCATTGCCGCCATGAGCCGATCCTCCGGCCACTCGCTGCTGTTCACCTTGG
CCAAAATCATGGCCCCCACCAGCACCTTGCGCCTTGTTTCGTTCTTGCGCTCTTGCTGCTGTTCCCTTGC
CCGCTCCCGCTGAATTTCGGCATTGATTCGCGCTCGTTGTTCTTCGAGCTTGGCCAGCCGATCCGCCGCC
TTGTTGCTCCCCTTAACCATCTTGACACCCCATTGTTAATGTGCTGTCTCGTAGGCTATCATGGAGGCAC
AGCGGCGGCAATCCCGACCCTACTTTGTAGGGGAGGGCGCACTTACCGGTTTCTCTTCGAGAAACTGGCC
TAACGGCCACCCTTCGGGCGGTGCGCTCTCCGAGGGCCATTGCATGGAGCCGAAAAGCAAAAGCAACAGC
GAGGCAGCATGGCGATTTATCACCTTACGGCGAAAACCGGCAGCAGGTCGGGCGGCCAATCGGCCAGGGC
CAAGGCCGACTACATCCAGCGCGAAGGCAAGTATGCCCGCGACATGGATGAAGTCTTGCACGCCGAATCC
GGGCACATGCCGGAGTTCGTCGAGCGGCCCGCCGACTACTGGGATGCTGCCGACCTGTATGAACGCGCCA
ATGGGCGGCTGTTCAAGGAGGTCGAATTTGCCCTGCCGGTCGAGCTGACCCTCGACCAGCAGAAGGCGCT
GGCGTCCGAGTTCGCCCAGCACCTGACCGGTGCCGAGCGCCTGCCGTATACGCTGGCCATCCATGCCGGT
GGCGGCGAGAACCCGCACTGCCACCTGATGATCTCCGAGCGGATCAATGACGGCATCGAGCGGCCCGCCG
CTCAGTGGTTCAAGCGGTACAACGGCAAGACCCCGGAGAAGGGCGGGGCACAGAAGACCGAAGCGCTCAA
GCCCAAGGCATGGCTTGAGCAGACCCGCGAGGCATGGGCCGACCATGCCAACCGGGCATTAGAGCGGGCT
GGCCACGACGCCCGCATTGACCACAGAACACTTGAGGCGCAGGGCATCGAGCGCCTGCCCGGTGTTCACC
TGGGGCCGAACGTGGTGGAGATGGAAGGCCGGGGCATCCGCACCGACCGGGCAGACGTGGCCCTGAACAT
CGACACCGCCAACGCCCAGATCATCGACTTACAGGAATACCGGGAGGCAATAGACCATGAACGCAATCGA
CAGAGTGAAGAAATCCAGAGGCATCAACGAGTTAGCGGAGCAGATCGAACCGCTGGCCCAGAGCATGGCG
ACACTGGCCGACGAAGCCCGGCAGGTCATGAGCCAGACCAAGCAGGCCAGCGAGGCGCAGGCGGCGGAGT
GGCTGAAAGCCCAGCGCCAGACAGGGGCGGCATGGGTGGAGCTGGCCAAAGAGTTGCGGGAGGTAGCCGC
CGAGGTGAGCAGCGCCGCGCAGAGCGCCCGGAGCGCGTCGCGGGGGTGGCACTGGAAGCTATGGCTAACC
GTGATGCTGGCTTCCATGATGCCTACGGTGGTGCTGCTGATCGCATCGTTGCTCTTGCTCGACCTGACGC
CACTGACAACCGAGGACGGCTCGATCTGGCTGCGCTTGGTGGCCCGATGAAGAACGACAGGACTTTGCAG
GCCATAGGCCGACAGCTCAAGGCCATGGGCTGTGAGCGCTTCGATATCGGCGTCAGGGACGCACCCACCG
GCCAGATGATGAACCGGGAATGGTCAGCCGCCGAAGTGCTCCAGAACACGCCATGGCTCAAGCGGATGAA
TGCCCAGGGCAATGACGTGTATATCAGGCCCGCCGAGCAGGAGCGGCATGGTCTGGTGCTGGTGGACGAC
CTCAGCGAGTTTGACCTGGATGACATGAAAGCCGAGGGCCGGGAGCCTGCCCTGGTAGTGGAAACCAGCC
CGAAGAACTATCAGGCATGGGTCAAGGTGGCCGACGCCGCAGGCGGTGAACTTCGGGGGCAGATTGCCCG
GACGCTGGCCAGCGAGTACGACGCCGACCCGGCCAGCGCCGACAGCCGCCACTATGGCCGCTTGGCGGGC
TTCACCAACCGCAAGGACAAGCACACCACCCGCGCCGGTTATCAGCCGTGGGTGCTGCTGCGTGAATCCA
AGGGCAAGACCGCCACCGCTGGCCCGGCGCTGGTGCAGCAGGCTGGCCAGCAGATCGAGCAGGCCCAGCG
GCAGCAGGAGAAGGCCCGCAGGCTGGCCAGCCTCGAACTGCCCGAGCGGCAGCTTAGCCGCCACCGGCGC
ACGGCGCTGGACGAGTACCGCAGCGAGATGGCCGGGCTGGTCAAGCGCTTCGGTCATGACCTCAGCAAGT
GCGACTTTATCGCCGCGCAGAAGCTGGCCAGCCGGGGCCGCAGTGCCGAGGAAATCGGCAAGGCCATGGC
CGAGGCCAGCCCAGCGCTGGCAGAGCGCAAGCCCGGCCACGAAGCGGATTACATCGAGCGCACCGTCAGC
AAGGTCATGGGTCTGCCCAGCGTCCAGCTTGCGCGGGCCGAGCTGGCACGGGCACCGGCACCCCGCCAGC
GAGGCATGGACAGGGGCGGGCCAGATTTCAGCATGTAGTGCTTGCGTTGGTACTCACGCCTGTTATACTA
TGAGTACTCACGCACAGAAGGGGGTTTTATGGAATACGAAAAAAGCGCTTCAGGGTCGGTCTACCTGATC
AAAAGTGACAAGGGCTATTGGTTGCCCGGTGGCTTTGGTTATACGTCAAACAAGGCCGAGGCTGGCCGCT
TTTCAGTCGCTGATATGGCCAGCCTTAACCTTGACGGCTGCACCTTGTCCTTGTTCCGCGAAGACAAGCC
TTTCGGCCCCGGCAAGTTTCTCGGTGACTGATATGAAAGACCAAAAGGACAAGCAGACCGGCGACCTGCT
GGCCAGCCCTGACGCTGTACGCCAAGCGCGATATGCCGAGCGCATGAAGGCCAAAGGGATGCGTCAGCGC
AAGTTCTGGCTGACCGACGACGAATACGAGGCGCTGCGCGAGTGCCTGGAAGAACTCAGAGCGGCGCAGG
GCGGGGGTAGTGACCCCGCCAGCGCCTAACCACCAACTGCCTGCAAAGGAGGCAATCAATGGCTACCCAT
AAGCCTATCAATATTCTGGAGGCGTTCGCAGCAGCGCCGCCACCGCTGGACTACGTTTTGCCCAACATGG
TGGCCGGTACGGTCGGGGCGCTGGTGTCGCCCGGTGGTGCCGGTAAATCCATGCTGGCCCTGCAACTGGC
CGCACAGATTGCAGGCGGGCCGGATCTGCTGGAGGTGGGCGAACTGCCCACCGGCCCGGTGATCTACCTG
CCCGCCGAAGACCCGCCCACCGCCATTCATCACCGCCTGCACGCCCTTGGGGCGCACCTCAGCGCCGAGG
AACGGCAAGCCGTGGCTGACGGCCTGCTGATCCAGCCGCTGATCGGCAGCCTGCCCAACATCATGGCCCC
GGAGTGGTTCGACGGCCTCAAGCGCGCCGCCGAGGGCCGCCGCCTGATGGTGCTGGACACGCTGCGCCGG
TTCCACATCGAGGAAGAAAACGCCAGCGGCCCCATGGCCCAGGTCATCGGTCGCATGGAGGCCATCGCCG
CCGATACCGGGTGCTCTATCGTGTTCCTGCACCATGCCAGCAAGGGCGCGGCCATGATGGGCGCAGGCGA
CCAGCAGCAGGCCAGCCGGGGCAGCTCGGTACTGGTCGATAACATCCGCTGGCAGTCCTACCTGTCGAGC
ATGACCAGCGCCGAGGCCGAGGAATGGGGTGTGGACGACGACCAGCGCCGGTTCTTCGTCCGCTTCGGTG
TGAGCAAGGCCAACTATGGCGCACCGTTCGCTGATCGGTGGTTCAGGCGGCATGACGGCGGGGTGCTCAA
GCCCGCCGTGCTGGAGAGGCAGCGCAAGAGCAAGGGGGTGCCCCGTGGTGAAGCCTAAGAACAAGCACAG
CCTCAGCCACGTCCGGCACGACCCGGCGCACTGTCTGGCCCCCGGCCTGTTCCGTGCCCTCAAGCGGGGC
GAGCGCAAGCGCAGCAAGCTGGACGTGACGTATGACTACGGCGACGGCAAGCGGATCGAGTTCAGCGGCC
CGGAGCCGCTGGGCGCTGATGATCTGCGCATCCTGCAAGGGCTGGTGGCCATGGCTGGGCCTAATGGCCT
AGTGCTTGGCCCGGAACCCAAGACCGAAGGCGGACGGCAGCTCCGGCTGTTCCTGGAACCCAAGTGGGAG
GCCGTCACCGCTGAATGCCATGTGGTCAAAGGTAGCTATCGGGCGCTGGCAAAGGAAATCGGGGCAGAGG
TCGATAGTGGTGGGGCGCTCAAGCACATACAGGACTGCATCGAGCGCCTTTGGAAGGTATCCATCATCGC
CCAGAATGGCCGCAAGCGGCAGGGGTTTCGGCTGCTGTCGGAGTACGCCAGCGACGAGGCGGACGGGCGC
CTGTACGTGGCCCTGAACCCCTTGATCGCGCAGGCCGTCATGGGTGGCGGCCAGCATGTGCGCATCAGCA
TGGACGAGGTGCGGGCGCTGGACAGCGAAACCGCCCGCCTGCTGCACCAGCGGCTGTGTGGCTGGATCGA
CCCCGGCAAAACCGGCAAGGCTTCCATAGATACCTTGTGCGGCTATGTCTGGCCGTCAGAGGCCAGTGGT
TCGACCATGCGCAAGCGCCGCAAGCGGGTGCGCGAGGCGTTGCCGGAGCTGGTCGCGCTGGGCTGGACGG
TAACCGAGTTCGCGGCGGGCAAGTACGACATCACCCGGCCCAAGGCGGCAGGCTGACCCCCCCCACTCTA
TTGTAAACAAGACATTTTTATCTTTTATATTCAATGGCTTATTTTCCTGCTAATTGGTAATACCATGAAA
AATACCATGCTCAGAAAAGGCTTAACAATATTTTGAAAAATTGCCTACTGAGCGCTGCCGCACAGCTCCA
TAGGCCGCTTTCCTGGCTTTGCTTCCAGATGTATGCTCTTCTGCTCCCGAACGCCAGCAAGACGTAGCCC
AGCGCGTCGGCCAGCTTGCAATTCGCGCTAACTTACATTAATTGCGTTGCGCTCACTGCCCGCTTTCCAG
TCGGGAAACCTGTCGTGCCAGCTCGCGAGAATTAATTCAAAAAAAGCCCGCTCATTAGGCGGGCTAATTC
GAGGGCGAGACGAGGACTTCCATTGTTCATTCCACGGACAAAAACAGAGAAAGGAAACGACAGAGGCCAA
AAAGCCTCGCTTTCAGCACCTGTCGTTTCCTTTCTTTTCAGAGGGTATTTTAAATAAAAACATTAAGTTA
TGACGAAGAAGAACGGAAACGCCTTAAACCGGAAAATTTTCATAAATAGCGAAAACCCGCGAGGTCGCCG
CCCCGTAACCTGTCGGATCACCGGAAAGGACCCGTAAAGTGATAATGATTATCATCTACATATCACAACG
TGCGTGGAGGCCATCAAACCACGTCAAATAATCAATTATGACGCAGGTATCGTATTAATTGATCTGCATC
AACTTAACGTAAAAACAACTTCAGACAATACAAATCAGCGACACTGAATACGGGGCAACCTCATGTCCTC
ATCGCTAATAACTTCGTATAGCATACATTATACGAAGTTATATTCGATGCGGCCGCTAATACGACTCACT
ATAGGGAGAAGCTTGCATGCCTGCAGGTCGACTCTAGGGGTACCGAGCTCGAATTCATCGATCTCGTAAC
CCGGGCCCGCGGATGCATATGATCAGATCTTAAGGCCTAGGTCTAGACGTCGTACGTGCACTCGAGCCCG
GGCGCGCCGGACCGGCCGGCAGGGATCCTATAGTGTCACCTAAATCGTATGCGGCCGCTCGTAAGAGGTT
CCAACTTTCACCATAATGAAATAAGATCACTACCGGGCGTATTTTTTGAGTTATCGAGATTTTCAGGAGC
TAAGGAAGCTAAAATGGAGAAAAAAATCACTGGATATACCACCGTTGATATATCCCAATGGCATCGTAAA
GAACATTTTGAGGCATTTCAGTCAGTTGCTCAATGTACCTATAACCAGACCGTTCAGAAAATAAAAAAGG
GGACCTCTAGGGTCCCCAATTAATTAGTAATATAATCTATTAAAGGTCATTCAAAAGGTCATCCACCGGA
TCAATTCCCCTGCTCGCGCAGGCTGGGTGCCAAGCTCTCGGGTAACATCAAGGCCCGATCCTTGGAGCCC
TTGCCCTCCCGCACGATGATCGTGCCGTGATCGAAATCCAGATCCTTGACCCGCAGTTGCAAACCCTCAC
TGATCCGCCCGTTCCATACAGAAGCTGGGCGAACAAACGATGCTCGCCTTCCAGAAAACCGAGGATGCGA
ACCACTTCATCCGGGGTCAGCACCACCGGCAAGCGCCGCGACGGCCGAGGTCTTCCGATCTCCTGAAGCC
AGGGCAGATCCGTGCACAGCACCTTGCCGTAGAAGAACAGCAAGGCCGCCAATGCCTGACGATGCGTGGA
GACCGAAACCTTGCGCTCGTTCGCCAGCCAGGACAGAAATGCCTCGACTTCGCTGCTGCCCAAGGTTGCC
GGGTGACGCACACCGTGGAAACGGATGAAGGCACGAACCCAGTGGACATAAGCCTGTTCGGTTCGTAAGC
TGTAATGCAAGTAGCGTATGCGCTCACGCAACTGGTCCAGAACCTTGACCGAACGCAGCGGTGGTAACGG
CGCAGTGGCGGTTTTCATGGCTTGTTATGACTGTTTTTTTGGGGTACAGTCTATGCCTCGGGCATCCAAG
CAGCAAGCGCGTTACGCCGTGGGTCGATGTTTGATGTTATGGAGCAGCAACGATGTTACGCAGCAGGGCA
GTCGCCCTAAAACAAAGTTAAACATCATGAGGGAAGCGGTGATCGCCGAAGTATCGACTCAACTATCAGA
GGTAGTTGGCGTCATCGAGCGCCATCTCGAACCGACGTTGCTGGCCGTACATTTGTACGGCTCCGCAGTG
GATGGCGGCCTGAAGCCACACAGTGATATTGATTTGCTGGTTACGGTGACCGTAAGGCTTGATGAAACAA
CGCGGCGAGCTTTGATCAACGACCTTTTGGAAACTTCGGCTTCCCCTGGAGAGAGCGAGATTCTCCGCGC
TGTAGAAGTCACCATTGTTGTGCACGACGACATCATTCCGTGGCGTTATCCAGCTAAGCGCGAACTGCAA
TTTGGAGAATGGCAGCGCAATGACATTCTTGCAGGTATCTTCGAGCCAGCCACGATCGACATTGATCTGG
CTATCTTGCTGACAAAAGCAAGAGAACATAGCGTTGCCTTGGTAGGTCCAGCGGCGGAGGAACTCTTTGA
TCCGGTTCCTGAACAGGATCTATTTGAGGCGCTAAATGAAACCTTAACGCTATGGAACTCGCCGCCCGAC
TGGGCTGGCGATGAGCGAAATGTAGTGCTTACGTTGTCCCGCATTTGGTACAGCGCAGTAACCGGCAAAA
TCGCGCCGAAGGATGTCGCTGCCGACTGGGCAATGGAGCGCCTGCCGGCCCAGTATCAGCCCGTCATACT
TGAAGCTAGACAGGCTTATCTTGGACAAGAAGAAGATCGCTTGGCCTCGCGCGCAGATCAGTTGGAAGAA
TTTGTCCACTACGTGAAAGGCGAGATCACCAAGGTAGTCGGCAAATAATGTCTAACAATTCGTTCAAGCC
GACGCCGCTTCGCGGCGCGGCTTAACTCAAGCGTTAGATGCACTAAGCACATAATTGCTCACAGCCAAAC
TATCAGGTCAAGTCTGCTTTTATTATTTTTAAGCGTGCATAATAAGCCCTACACAAATTGGGAGATATAT
CATGAAAGGCTGGCTTTTTCTTGTTATCGCAATAGTTGGCGAAGTAATCGCAACATCCGCATTAAAATCT
AGCGAGGGCTTTACTAAGCTGATCCGGTGGATGACCTTTTGAATGACCTTTAATAGATTATATTACTAAT
TAATTGGGGACCCTAGAGGTCCCCTTTTTTATTTTAACAAAGAATACAAGAAAATATTTACAAAAAATCA
ATTTAACAATTCCTTAAAACATGCAGGAATTGACGATTTAAACAATATTAGCTTTGAACAATTCTTATCT
CTTTTCAATAGCTATAAATTATTTAATAAGTAAGTTAAGGGATGCAGGTCGAGTACCCGTACAAGCCTAA
TTGTGTAGCATCTGGCTTACTGAAGCAGACCCTATCATCTCTCTCGTAAACTGCCGTCAGAGTCGGTTTG
GTTGGACGAACCTTCTGAGTTTCTGGTAACGCCGTCCCGCACCCGGAAATGGTCAGCGAACCAATCAGCA
GGGTCATCGCTAGAAATCATCCTTAGCGAAAGCTAAGGATTTTTTTTATCTGAATTAATTCTCGCGAG
Features (pLannotate 1.2.2; 22 found; start..end, strand, type, name):
    155..549     -  rep_origin     RSF1010 oriV: replication origin of the broad-host-range plasmid RSF1010; requires the RSF1010 RepA/B/C proteins for replication (Scholz et al., 1989)
    579..860     -  CDS            mobC: MOBC_ECOLX - Protein predicted: Swiss-Prot protein existence level 4. This protein is essential to promote the specific transfer of the plasmid in the presence of conjugative plasmids. From Escherichia coli.
    891..978     +  oriT           RSF1010 oriT: origin of transfer of the broad-host-range plasmid RSF1010 (Scholz et al., 1989)
   1059..3185    +  CDS            mobA: MOBA2_ECOLX - Also known as repB. Experimental evidence at protein level: Swiss-Prot protein existence level 1. Part of the relaxosome complex that is responsible for plasmid transfer during conjugation. Locally unwinds DNA and catalyzes the cleavage of one of the DNA strands at oriT. The cleaved strand is then transferred through the dedicated type IV secretion apparatus. MobA remains covalently linked at the 5' end of the strand, and once in the recipient cell, it probably catalyzes the rejoining of the two ends of the strand, re-forming the circular plasmid DNA. The primase activity of MobA
   3631..3705    +  ncRNA          Plasmid R1162: Accession: RF00043 - R1162-like plasmid antisense RNA
   3699..4538    +  CDS            RSF1010 RepA: replication protein A of the broad-host-range plasmid RSF1010 (Scholz et al., 1989); repA
   4525..5376    +  CDS            RSF1010 RepC: replication protein C of the broad-host-range plasmid RSF1010 (Scholz et al., 1989); repC
   5653..5693    -  CDS            lacI (fragment): lac repressor; lacI; The lac repressor binds to the lac operator to inhibit transcription in E. coli. This inhibition can be relieved by adding lactose or isopropyl-β-D-thiogalactopyranoside (IPTG).
   5758..6157    +  misc_feature   cos: lambda cos site; allows packaging into phage lambda particles
   6168..6201    +  protein_bind   loxP: Cre-mediated recombination occurs in the 8-bp core sequence (GCATACAT). Cre recombinase
   6217..6235    +  promoter       T7 promoter: promoter for bacteriophage T7 RNA polymerase
   6239..6267    -  misc_feature   MCS (fragment): pUC18/19 multiple cloning site
   6398..6415    -  promoter       SP6 promoter (fragment): promoter for bacteriophage SP6 RNA polymerase
   6430..6523    +  promoter       cat promoter (fragment): promoter of the E. coli cat gene encoding chloramphenicol acetyltransferase
   6524..6637    +  CDS            CmR (fragment): chloramphenicol acetyltransferase; cat; confers resistance to chloramphenicol
   6730..6867    -  CDS            int (fragment): INT2_ECOLX - Protein inferred from homology: Swiss-Prot protein existence level 3. Putative integrase believed to be involved in the insertion of antibiotic resistance genes into plasmids and transposons. From Escherichia coli.
   6867..7298    -  CDS            int (fragment): INT2_ECOLX - Protein inferred from homology: Swiss-Prot protein existence level 3. Putative integrase believed to be involved in the insertion of antibiotic resistance genes into plasmids and transposons. From Escherichia coli.
   7384..7440    +  CDS            GmR (fragment): gentamycin acetyltransferase; aacC1; confers resistance to gentamycin
   7447..8238    +  CDS            SmR: aminoglycoside adenylyltransferase (Murphy, 1985); aadA; confers resistance to spectinomycin and streptomycin
   8402..8491    +  CDS            qacE (fragment): QACE_ECOLX - Protein inferred from homology: Swiss-Prot protein existence level 3. Multidrug exporter. Is implicated for the resistance to bacteriocidal quaternary ammonium compounds. From Escherichia coli.
   8576..8710    +  CDS            ermC' (fragment): ERM_BACIU - Experimental evidence at protein level: Swiss-Prot protein existence level 1. This protein produces a dimethylation of the adenine residue at position 2085 in 23S rRNA, resulting in reduced affinity between ribosomes and macrolide-lincosamide-streptogramin B antibiotics. From Bacillus subtilis.
   8903..8944    +  terminator     bacterial terminator: putative bacterial transcription terminator
