[The description below was written by a language model from this plasmid's Addgene catalogue record and pLannotate feature annotations shown in this document.]
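Description:
pRL1383a is an empty-backbone bacterial shuttle vector of about 9 kb, built on the broad-host-range IncQ plasmid RSF1010 and intended for transfer to, and replication in, both E. coli and the filamentous cyanobacterium Anabaena (Nostoc) sp. strain PCC 7120. Replication depends on the RSF1010 oriV together with the plasmid's own replication proteins. The feature table annotates RepA, RepC and the MobA/RepB relaxase-primase, along with the R1162-type antisense RNA that regulates this replicon. Because these functions are plasmid-encoded, the vector does not need a host-specific origin. The RSF1010 oriT, mobA and mobC make it mobilizable by conjugation when a helper conjugative plasmid is supplied. Selection in both hosts relies on an aadA aminoglycoside adenylyltransferase gene conferring resistance to spectinomycin and streptomycin. This gene sits among integron-derived remnants (partial integrase, qacE and gentamicin acetyltransferase fragments). Short cat, ermC' and lacI fragments are also annotated, but all are partial and no corresponding resistances are listed for the plasmid.

The cloning region is an extensive polylinker of more than twenty restriction sites running from HindIII to BamHI. It is flanked by inward-facing T7 and SP6 promoters, which also serve as sequencing primer sites. A lambda cos site and a single loxP site lie just upstream of the T7 promoter, although the record does not state their intended use in this vector. No insert is present. According to the associated publication title, the plasmid belongs to a set of paired cloning vectors designed for complementation of mutations in Anabaena PCC 7120, where cloned fragments are carried on an autonomously replicating plasmid.
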