Addgene plasmid #70692: pRL1383a
Purpose: (Empty Backbone) RSF1010-based vector with extensive polylinker, and resistance to Strep and Spec. Shuttle vector suitable for transfer to, and replication in, E. coli and Anabaena (Nostoc) sp. strain PCC 7120.
Depositing lab: Peter Wolk. Depositing organization: Michigan State University. Publication: Paired cloning vectors for complementation of mutations in the cyanobacterium Anabaena sp. strain PCC 7120. Wolk CP, Fan Q, Zhou R, Huang G, Lechno-Yossef S, Kuritz T, Wojciuch E. Arch Microbiol. 2007 Dec;188(6):551-63. Epub 2007 Jul 17. 10.1007/s00203-007-0276-z PubMed 17639350.
Backbone
  Vector backbone: RSF1010
  Vector type: Bacterial shuttle vector
Growth in bacteria
  Bacterial resistance: Spectinomycin and Streptomycin, 50 & 50 μg/mL
  Growth temperature: 37°C
  Growth strain: DH5alpha
  Growth instructions: Spectinomycin and Streptomycin for both E.coli and Cyanobacteria
  Copy number: Unknown
Gene/Insert
  Cloning method: Restriction Enzyme
  Sequencing primers: 5′ T7; 3′ SP6
Terms and licenses: Academic/Nonprofit Terms; Industry Terms: Not Available to Industry
Depositor comments: MCS: (PT7→)HindIII-SphI-PstI(SbfI)-SalI(HincII)-KpnI-SacI-EcoRI-ClaI-ApaI-SacII-NsiI-NdeI-BglII-AflII-StuI-AvrII-XbaI-AatII-BsiWI-XhoI(PspXI)-SrfI-AscI-RsrII-BamHI(←PSP6)
How to cite: pRL1383a was a gift from Peter Wolk (Addgene plasmid # 70692 ; http://n2t.net/addgene:70692 ; RRID:Addgene_70692)
