>Addgene plasmid #70692 | pRL1383a | addgene partial sequence | sequence record 131917 | T7 5'-TAATACGACTCACTATAGGG-3'
TCGAATTCATCGATCTCGTAACCCGGGCCCGCGGATGCATATGATCAGATCTTAAGGCCTAGGTCTAGAC
GTCGTACGTGCACTCGAGCCCGGGCGCGCCGGACCGGCCGGCAGGGATCCTATAGTGTCACCTAAATCGT
ATGCGGCCGCTCGTAAGAGGTTCCAACTTTCACCATAATGAAATAAGATCACTACCGGGCGTATTTTTTG
AGTTATCGAGATTTTCAGGAGCTAAGGAAGCTAAAATGGAGAAAAAAATCACTGGATATACCACCGTTGA
TATATCCCAATGGCATCGTAAAGAACATTTTGAGGCATTTCAGTCAGTTGCTCAATGTACCTATAACCAG
ACCGTTCAGAAAATAAAAAAGGGGACCTCTAGGGTCCCCAATTAATTAGTAATATAATCTATTAAAGGTC
ATTCAAAAGGTCATCCACCGGATCAATTCCCCTGCTCGCGCAGGCTGGGTGCCAAGCTCTCGGGTAACAT
CAAGGCCCGATCCTTGGAGCCCTTGCCCTCCCGCACGATGATCGTGCCGTGATCGAAATCCAGATCCTTG
ACCCGCAGTTGCAAACCCTCACTGATCCGCCCGTTCCATACA
